Addgene plasmid #119948: phage UbiC SNAP-DDX6
Purpose: Lentiviral vector expressing SNAP-DDX6 fusion protein
Depositing lab: Jeffrey Chao. Depositing organization: Friedrich Miescher Institute for Biomedical Research. Publication: Single-Molecule Imaging of mRNA Localization and Regulation during the Integrated Stress Response. Wilbertz JH, Voigt F, Horvathova I, Roth G, Zhan Y, Chao JA. Mol Cell. 2019 Jan 4. pii: S1097-2765(18)31036-0. doi: 10.1016/j.molcel.2018.12.006. PubMed 30661979.
Backbone
  Vector backbone: pHAGE-UbiC
  Backbone size w/o insert (bp): 7000
  Total vector size (bp): 8270
  Vector type: Mammalian Expression, Bacterial Expression, Lentiviral
Growth in bacteria
  Bacterial resistance: Ampicillin, 100 μg/mL
  Growth temperature: 37°C
  Growth strain: NEB Stable
  Copy number: High Copy
Gene/Insert
  Gene/Insert name: DDX6
  Species: H. sapiens (human)
  Insert size (bp): 1446
  Entrez Gene: DDX6 (a.k.a. HLR2, IDDILF, P54, RCK, Rck/p54)
  Promoter: UbiC
  Tag / fusion protein: SNAP (N terminal on insert)
  Cloning method: Unknown
  Sequencing primers: 5′ GTGTGGCACAGCTAGTTCC
Terms and licenses: Academic/Nonprofit Terms; Industry Terms: Not Available to Industry
Depositor comments: Please visit https://www.biorxiv.org/content/10.1101/332502v1 for BioRxiv preprint
How to cite: phage UbiC SNAP-DDX6 was a gift from Jeffrey Chao (Addgene plasmid # 119948 ; http://n2t.net/addgene:119948 ; RRID:Addgene_119948)
