[The description below was written by a language model from this plasmid's Addgene catalogue record and pLannotate feature annotations shown in this document.]
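Description:
phage UbiC SNAP-DDX6 is an 8,270 bp HIV-1-derived lentiviral transfer plasmid built on the pHAGE-UbiC backbone for expressing a SNAP-tagged form of human DDX6 in mammalian cells. In bacteria it is maintained through a high-copy ColE1/pUC-type origin and selected with ampicillin via the bla (AmpR) cassette. The backbone also retains short remnants of lac regulatory elements, an SV40 origin fragment and an SV40 poly(A) fragment.

The viral portion begins with a full-length HIV-1 LTR at the 5′ end (labelled "3′ LTR" by the annotation software, but positioned as the upstream repeat). This is followed by the Ψ packaging signal with a gag fragment, the Rev response element for Rev-dependent nuclear export of the genomic RNA, and the cPPT/CTS, which aids nuclear import of the reverse-transcribed genome. The downstream LTR carries the ΔU3 deletion, so the integrated provirus is self-inactivating and expression depends on the internal promoter.

That promoter is the human ubiquitin C promoter, which drives a single open reading frame. In it, the SNAP-tag, an O6-alkylguanine-DNA alkyltransferase variant that reacts covalently with benzylguanine substrates, is fused to the N terminus of the 1,446 bp DDX6 coding sequence. A WPRE placed after the insert enhances transcript stability and expression. No mammalian selection marker or separate fluorescent reporter is annotated.

DDX6 (RCK/p54) is a helicase required for P-body assembly, so the fusion lets P-bodies be labelled with cell-permeable SNAP dyes. According to the associated publication title, the construct belongs to work on single-molecule imaging of mRNA localization and regulation during the integrated stress response.
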