Features (pLannotate 1.2.2; 22 found; start..end, strand, type, name):
      1..634     +  LTR            3' LTR: 3' long terminal repeat (LTR) from HIV-1
    681..806     +  misc_feature   HIV-1 Ψ: packaging signal of human immunodeficiency virus type 1
    790..1128    +  CDS            HIV-1 gag (fragment): gag protein from human immunodeficiency virus 1; gag
   1303..1536    +  misc_feature   RRE: The Rev response element (RRE) of HIV-1 allows for Rev-dependent mRNA export from the nucleus to the cytoplasm.
   1913..2013    +  CDS            Rev (fragment): human immunodeficiency virus 1 (HIV-1) Rev protein; rev; enhances nuclear export of unspliced and incompletely spliced viral mRNAs
   2058..2175    +  misc_feature   cPPT/CTS: central polypurine tract and central termination sequence of HIV-1
   2218..2616    +  promoter       UbC promoter: human ubiquitin C promoter
   2631..3176    +  CDS            SNAP-tag®: human O6-alkylguanine-DNA-alkyltransferase variant that forms covalent bonds with benzylguanine derivatives fast-reacting variant, optimized for mammalian expression
   3195..4640    +  CDS            DDX6 (sequence partly withheld): DDX6_HUMAN - Also known as HLR2, RCK. Experimental evidence at protein level: Swiss-Prot protein existence level 1. Essential for the formation of P-bodies, cytosolic membrane- less ribonucleoprotein granules involved in RNA metabolism through the coordinated storage of mRNAs encoding regulatory functions (PubMed:25995375, PubMed:27342281, PubMed:31422817). Plays a role in P- bodies to coordinate the storage of translationally inactive mRNAs in the cytoplasm and prevent their degradation (PubMed:27342281). In the process of mRNA degradation, plays a role in mRNA decapping (PubMed:16364915). Bl
   4660..5248    +  misc_feature   WPRE: woodchuck hepatitis virus posttranscriptional regulatory element
   5256..5321    +  CDS            nef (fragment): NEF_HV1Z2 - Experimental evidence at protein level: Swiss-Prot protein existence level 1. Extracellular Nef protein targets CD4(+) T-lymphocytes for apoptosis by interacting with CXCR4 surface receptors. From Human immunodeficiency virus type 1 group M subtype D (isolate Z2/CDC-Z34) (HIV-1).
   5323..5556    +  LTR            3' LTR (ΔU3): self-inactivating 3' long terminal repeat (LTR) from HIV-1
   5761..5865    +  promoter       AmpR promoter: bla
   5866..6726    +  CDS            AmpR: β-lactamase; bla; confers resistance to ampicillin, carbenicillin, and related antibiotics
   6897..7485    +  rep_origin     ori: high-copy-number ColE1/pMB1/pBR322/pUC origin of replication
   7668..7722    +  CDS            lacI (fragment): lac repressor; lacI; The lac repressor binds to the lac operator to inhibit transcription in E. coli. This inhibition can be relieved by adding lactose or isopropyl-β-D-thiogalactopyranoside (IPTG).
   7728..7821    +  rep_origin     SV40 ori (fragment): SV40 origin of replication
   7846..7883    +  CDS            lacI (fragment): lac repressor; lacI; The lac repressor binds to the lac operator to inhibit transcription in E. coli. This inhibition can be relieved by adding lactose or isopropyl-β-D-thiogalactopyranoside (IPTG).
   7896..7917    +  protein_bind   CAP binding site: CAP binding activates transcription in the presence of cAMP. E. coli catabolite activator protein
   7932..7962    +  promoter       lac promoter: promoter for the E. coli lac operon
   7970..7986    +  protein_bind   lac operator: The lac repressor binds to the lac operator to inhibit transcription in E. coli. This inhibition can be relieved by adding lactose or isopropyl-β-D-thiogalactopyranoside (IPTG). lac repressor encoded by lacI
   8020..8103    +  polyA_signal   SV40 poly(A) signal (fragment): SV40 polyadenylation signal
>Addgene plasmid #119948 | phage UbiC SNAP-DDX6 | addgene full sequence | sequence record 237571 | Addgene NGS Result
TGGAAGGGCTAATTCACTCCCAAAGAAGACAAGATATCCTTGATCTGTGGATCTACCACACACAAGGCTA
CTTCCCTGATTAGCAGAACTACACACCAGGGCCAGGGGTCAGATATCCACTGACCTTTGGATGGTGCTAC
AAGCTAGTACCAGTTGAGCCAGATAAGGTAGAAGAGGCCAATAAAGGAGAGAACACCAGCTTGTTACACC
CTGTGAGCCTGCATGGGATGGATGACCCGGAGAGAGAAGTGTTAGAGTGGAGGTTTGACAGCCGCCTAGC
ATTTCATCACGTGGCCCGAGAGCTGCATCCGGAGTACTTCAAGAACTGCTGATATCGAGCTTGCTACAAG
GGACTTTCCGCTGGGGACTTTCCAGGGAGGCGTGGCCTGGGCGGGACTGGGGAGTGGCGAGCCCTCAGAT
CCTGCATATAAGCAGCTGCTTTTTGCCTGTACTGGGTCTCTCTGGTTAGACCAGATCTGAGCCTGGGAGC
TCTCTGGCTAACTAGGGAACCCACTGCTTAAGCCTCAATAAATCTTGCCTTGAGTGCTTCAAGTAGTGTG
TGCCCGTCTGTTGTGTGACTCTGGTAACTAGAGATCCCTCAGACCCTTTTAGTCAGTGTGGAAAATCTCT
AGCAGTGGCGCCCGAACAGGGACTTGAAAGCGAAAGGGAAACCAGAGGAGCTCTCTCGACGCAGGACTCG
GCTTGCTGAAGCGCGCACGGCAAGAGGCGAGGGGCGGCGACTGGTGAGTACGCCAAAAATTTTGACTAGC
GGAGGCTAGAAGGAGAGAGATGGGTGCGAGAGCGTCAGTATTAAGCGGGGGAGAATTAGATCGCGATGGG
AAAAAATTCGGTTAAGGCCAGGGGGAAAGAAAAAATATAAATTAAAACATATAGTATGGGCAAGCAGGGA
GCTAGAACGATTCGCAGTTAATCCTGGCCTGTTAGAAACATCAGAAGGCTGTAGACAAATACTGGGACAG
CTACAACCATCCCTTCAGACAGGATCAGAAGAACTTAGATCATTATATAATACAGTAGCAACCCTCTATT
GTGTGCATCAAAGGATAGAGATAAAAGACACCAAGGAAGCTTTAGACAAGATAGAGGAAGAGCAAAACAA
AAGTAAGACCACCGCACAGCAAGCGGCCGGCCGCTGATCTTCAGACCTGGAGGAGGAGATATGAGGGACA
ATTGGAGAAGTGAATTATATAAATATAAAGTAGTAAAAATTGAACCATTAGGAGTAGCACCCACCAAGGC
AAAGAGAAGAGTGGTGCAGAGAGAAAAAAGAGCAGTGGGAATAGGAGCTTTGTTCCTTGGGTTCTTGGGA
GCAGCAGGAAGCACTATGGGCGCAGCGTCAATGACGCTGACGGTACAGGCCAGACAATTATTGTCTGGTA
TAGTGCAGCAGCAGAACAATTTGCTGAGGGCTATTGAGGCGCAACAGCATCTGTTGCAACTCACAGTCTG
GGGCATCAAGCAGCTCCAGGCAAGAATCCTGGCTGTGGAAAGATACCTAAAGGATCAACAGCTCCTGGGG
ATTTGGGGTTGCTCTGGAAAACTCATTTGCACCACTGCTGTGCCTTGGAATGCTAGTTGGAGTAATAAAT
CTCTGGAACAGATTTGGAATCACACGACCTGGATGGAGTGGGACAGAGAAATTAACAATTACACAAGCTT
AATACACTCCTTAATTGAAGAATCGCAAAACCAGCAAGAAAAGAATGAACAAGAATTATTGGAATTAGAT
AAATGGGCAAGTTTGTGGAATTGGTTTAACATAACAAATTGGCTGTGGTATATAAAATTATTCATAATGA
TAGTAGGAGGCTTGGTAGGTTTAAGAATAGTTTTTGCTGTACTTTCTATAGTGAATAGAGTTAGGCAGGG
ATATTCACCATTATCGTTTCAGACCCACCTCCCAACCCCGAGGGGACCCGACAGGCCCGAAGGAATAGAA
GAAGAAGGTGGAGAGAGAGACAGAGACAGATCCATTCGATTAGTGAACGGATCTCGACGGTATCGCCGAA
TTCACAAATGGCAGTATTCATCCACAATTTTAAAAGAAAAGGGGGGATTGGGGGGTACAGTGCAGGGGAA
AGAATAGTAGACATAATAGCAACAGACATACAAACTAAAGAATTACAAAAACAAATTACAAAAATTCAAA
ATTTTCGGGTTTATTACAGGGACAGCAGAGATCCAGTTTGGACTAGTGGCCTCCGCGCCGGGTTTTGGCG
CCTCCCGCGGGCGCCCCCCTCCTCACGGCGAGCGCTGCCACGTCAGACGAAGGGCGCAGCGAGCGTCCTG
ATCCTTCCGCCCGGACGCTCAGGACAGCGGCCCGCTGCTCATAAGACTCGGCCTTAGAACCCCAGTATCA
GCAGAAGGACATTTTAGGACGGGACTTGGGTGACTCTAGGGCACTGGTTTTCTTTCCAGAGAGCGGAACA
GGCGAGGAAAAGTAGTCCCTTCTCGGCGATTCTGCGGAGGGATCTCCGTGGGGCGGTGAACGCCGATGAT
TATATAAGGACGCGCCGGGTGTGGCACAGCTAGTTCCGTCGCAGCCGGGATTTGGGTCGCGGTTCTTGTT
TGTGGATCGCTGTGATCGTCACTTGGCGGCCGCCGCCACCATGGACAAAGACTGCGAAATGAAGCGCACC
ACCCTGGATAGCCCTCTGGGCAAGCTGGAACTGTCTGGGTGCGAACAGGGCCTGCACCGTATCATCTTCC
TGGGCAAAGGAACATCTGCCGCCGACGCCGTGGAAGTGCCTGCCCCAGCCGCCGTGCTGGGCGGACCAGA
GCCACTGATGCAGGCCACCGCCTGGCTCAACGCCTACTTTCACCAGCCTGAGGCCATCGAGGAGTTCCCT
GTGCCAGCCCTGCACCACCCAGTGTTCCAGCAGGAGAGCTTTACCCGCCAGGTGCTGTGGAAACTGCTGA
AAGTGGTGAAGTTCGGAGAGGTCATCAGCTACAGCCACCTGGCCGCCCTGGCCGGCAATCCCGCCGCCAC
CGCCGCCGTGAAAACCGCCCTGAGCGGAAATCCCGTGCCCATTCTGATCCCCTGCCACCGGGTGGTGCAG
GGCGACCTGGACGTGGGGGGCTACGAGGGCGGGCTCGCCGTGAAAGAGTGGCTGCTGGCCCACGAGGGCC
ACAGACTGGGCAAGCCTGGGCTGGGTGGGGGGGGGGGGTCTAGAAGCACGGCCAGAACAGAGAACCCTGT
TATAATGGGTCTGTCCAGTCAAAATGGTCAGCTGAGAGGCCCTGTGAAACCCACTGGTGGCCCTGGAGGA
GGGGGCACACAGACACAGCAACAGATGAACCAGCTGAAAAACACCAACACAATCAATAATGGCACTCAGC
AGCAAGCACAGAGTATGACCACCACTATTAAACCTGGTGATGACTGGAAAAAGACTTTAAAACTCCCTCC
AAAGGATCTAAGAATCAAAACTTCGGATGTGACCTCCACAAAAGGAAATGAGTTTGAAGATTACTGTTTG
AAACGGGAGTTACTGATGGGAATTTTTGAAATGGGCTGGGAAAAGCCATCTCCTATTCAGGAGGAGAGCA
TTCCCATTGCTTTATCTGGTAGGGATATCTTAGCTAGAGCAAAAAATGGAACAGGCAAGAGCGGTGCCTA
CCTCATTCCCTTACTTGAACGGCTAGACCTGAAGAAGGACAATATACAAGCAATGGTGATTGTTCCCACT
AGAGAACTTGCTCTACAGGTCAGTCAAATTTGCATCCAGGTCAGCAAACACATGGGAGGGGCCAAAGTGA
TGGCAACCACAGGAGGAACCAATTTACGAGATGACATAATGAGGCTTGATGATACAGTGCACGTGGTGAT
TGCTACCCCTGGGAGAATCCTGGATCTTATTAAGAAAGGAGTAGCAAAGGTTGATCATGTCCAGATGATA
GTATTGGATGAGGCAGATAAGTTGCTGTCACAGGATTTTGTGCAGATAATGGAGGATATTATTCTCACGC
TACCTAAAAACAGGCAGATTTTACTATATTCCGCTACTTTCCCTCTTAGTGTACAGAAGTTCATGAATTC
CCATTTGCAGAAACCCTATGAGATTAACCTGATGGAG
[501 nt withheld, positions 4098-4598]
GTGGCAGAATACCACAGCGAGCCTGTAGAAGATGAGAAACCTTAATGAATCGATAGATCCTAATCAACCT
CTGGATTACAAAATTTGTGAAAGATTGACTGGTATTCTTAACTATGTTGCTCCTTTTACGCTATGTGGAT
ACGCTGCTTTAATGCCTTTGTATCATGCTATTGCTTCCCGTATGGCTTTCATTTTCTCCTCCTTGTATAA
ATCCTGGTTGCTGTCTCTTTATGAGGAGTTGTGGCCCGTTGTCAGGCAACGTGGCGTGGTGTGCACTGTG
TTTGCTGACGCAACCCCCACTGGTTGGGGCATTGCCACCACCTGTCAGCTCCTTTCCGGGACTTTCGCTT
TCCCCCTCCCTATTGCCACGGCGGAACTCATCGCCGCCTGCCTTGCCCGCTGCTGGACAGGGGCTCGGCT
GTTGGGCACTGACAATTCCGTGGTGTTGTCGGGGAAATCATCGTCCTTTCCTTGGCTGCTCGCCTGTGTT
GCCACCTGGATTCTGCGCGGGACGTCCTTCTGCTACGTCCCTTCGGCCCTCAATCCAGCGGACCTTCCTT
CCCGCGGCCTGCTGCCGGCTCTGCGGCCTCTTCCGCGTCTTCGCCTTCGCCCTCAGACGAGTCGGATCTC
CCTTTGGGCCGCCTCCCCGCCTGAGATCCTTTAAGACCAATGACTTACAAGGCAGCTGTAGATCTTAGCC
ACTTTTTAAAAGAAAAGGGGGGACTGGAAGGGCTAATTCACTCCCAACGAAGACAAGATCTGCTTTTTGC
TTGTACTGGGTCTCTCTGGTTAGACCAGATCTGAGCCTGGGAGCTCTCTGGCTAACTAGGGAACCCACTG
CTTAAGCCTCAATAAAGCTTGCCTTGAGTGCTTCAAGTAGTGTGTGCCCGTCTGTTGTGTGACTCTGGTA
ACTAGAGATCCCTCAGACCCTTTTAGTCAGTGTGGAAAATCTCTAGCAGTAGTAGTTCATGTCATCTTAT
TATTCAGTATTTATAACTTGCAAAGAAATGAATATCAGAGAGTGAGAGGCCCGGGTTAATTAAGGAAAGG
GCTAGATCATTCTTGAAGACGAAAGGGCCTCGTGATACGCCTATTTTTATAGGTTAATGTCATGATAATA
ATGGTTTCTTAGACGTCAGGTGGCACTTTTCGGGGAAATGTGCGCGGAACCCCTATTTGTTTATTTTTCT
AAATACATTCAAATATGTATCCGCTCATGAGACAATAACCCTGATAAATGCTTCAATAATATTGAAAAAG
GAAGAGTATGAGTATTCAACATTTCCGTGTCGCCCTTATTCCCTTTTTTGCGGCATTTTGCCTTCCTGTT
TTTGCTCACCCAGAAACGCTGGTGAAAGTAAAAGATGCTGAAGATCAGTTGGGTGCACGAGTGGGTTACA
TCGAACTGGATCTCAACAGCGGTAAGATCCTTGAGAGTTTTCGCCCCGAAGAACGTTTTCCAATGATGAG
CACTTTTAAAGTTCTGCTATGTGGCGCGGTATTATCCCGTGTTGACGCCGGGCAAGAGCAACTCGGTCGC
CGCATACACTATTCTCAGAATGACTTGGTTGAGTACTCACCAGTCACAGAAAAGCATCTTACGGATGGCA
TGACAGTAAGAGAATTATGCAGTGCTGCCATAACCATGAGTGATAACACTGCGGCCAACTTACTTCTGAC
AACGATCGGAGGACCGAAGGAGCTAACCGCTTTTTTGCACAACATGGGGGATCATGTAACTCGCCTTGAT
CGTTGGGAACCGGAGCTGAATGAAGCCATACCAAACGACGAGCGTGACACCACGATGCCTGTAGCAATGG
CAACAACGTTGCGCAAACTATTAACTGGCGAACTACTTACTCTAGCTTCCCGGCAACAATTAATAGACTG
GATGGAGGCGGATAAAGTTGCAGGACCACTTCTGCGCTCGGCCCTTCCGGCTGGCTGGTTTATTGCTGAT
AAATCTGGAGCCGGTGAGCGTGGGTCTCGCGGTATCATTGCAGCACTGGGGCCAGATGGTAAGCCCTCCC
GTATCGTAGTTATCTACACGACGGGGAGTCAGGCAACTATGGATGAACGAAATAGACAGATCGCTGAGAT
AGGTGCCTCACTGATTAAGCATTGGTAACTGTCAGACCAAGTTTACTCATATATACTTTAGATTGATTTA
AAACTTCATTTTTAATTTAAAAGGATCTAGGTGAAGATCCTTTTTGATAATCTCATGACCAAAATCCCTT
AACGTGAGTTTTCGTTCCACTGAGCGTCAGACCCCGTAGAAAAGATCAAAGGATCTTCTTGAGATCCTTT
TTTTCTGCGCGTAATCTGCTGCTTGCAAACAAAAAAACCACCGCTACCAGCGGTGGTTTGTTTGCCGGAT
CAAGAGCTACCAACTCTTTTTCCGAAGGTAACTGGCTTCAGCAGAGCGCAGATACCAAATACTGTTCTTC
TAGTGTAGCCGTAGTTAGGCCACCACTTCAAGAACTCTGTAGCACCGCCTACATACCTCGCTCTGCTAAT
CCTGTTACCAGTGGCTGCTGCCAGTGGCGATAAGTCGTGTCTTACCGGGTTGGACTCAAGACGATAGTTA
CCGGATAAGGCGCAGCGGTCGGGCTGAACGGGGGGTTCGTGCACACAGCCCAGCTTGGAGCGAACGACCT
ACACCGAACTGAGATACCTACAGCGTGAGCTATGAGAAAGCGCCACGCTTCCCGAAGGGAGAAAGGCGGA
CAGGTATCCGGTAAGCGGCAGGGTCGGAACAGGAGAGCGCACGAGGGAGCTTCCAGGGGGAAACGCCTGG
TATCTTTATAGTCCTGTCGGGTTTCGCCACCTCTGACTTGAGCGTCGATTTTTGTGATGCTCGTCAGGGG
GGCGGAGCCTATGGAAAAACGCCAGCAACGCGGCCTTTTTACGGTTCCTGGCCTTTTGCTGGCCTTTTGC
TCACATGTTCTTTCCTGCGTTATCCCCTGATTCTGTGGATAACCGTATTACCGCCTTTGAGTGAGCTGAT
ACCGCTCGCCGCAGCCGAACGACCGAGCGCAGCGAGTCAGTGAGCGAGGAAGCGGAAGAGCGCCCAATAC
GCAAACCGCCTCTCCCCGCGCGTTGGCCGATTCATTAATGCAGCAAGCTCATGGCTGACTAATTTTTTTT
ATTTATGCAGAGGCCGAGGCCGCCTCGGCCTCTGAGCTATTCCAGAAGTAGTGAGGAGGCTTTTTTGGAG
GCCTAGGCTTTTGCAAAAAGCTCCCCGTGGCACGACAGGTTTCCCGACTGGAAAGCGGGCAGTGAGCGCA
ACGCAATTAATGTGAGTTAGCTCACTCATTAGGCACCCCAGGCTTTACACTTTATGCTTCCGGCTCGTAT
GTTGTGTGGAATTGTGAGCGGATAACAATTTCACACAGGAAACAGCTATGACATGATTACGAATTTCACA
AATAAAGCATTTTTTTCACTGCATTCTAGTTGTGGTTTGTCCAAACTCATCAATGTATCTTATCATGTCT
GGATCAACTGGATAACTCAAGCTAACCAAAATCATCCCAAACTTCCCACCCCATACCCTATTACCACTGC
CAATTACCTGTGGTTTCATTTACTCTAAACCTGTGATTCCTCTGAATTATTTTCATTTTAAAGAAATTGT
ATTTGTTAAATATGTACTACAAACTTAGTAGT
